>Addgene plasmid #102997 | pAAV-synp-F-synaptophysin-jRGECO1a | addgene full sequence | sequence record 199761 | Addgene NGS Result
CCTGCAGGCAGCTGCGCGCTCGCTCGCTCACTGAGGCCGCCCGGGCGTCGGGCGACCTTTGGTCGCCCGG
CCTCAGTGAGCGAGCGAGCGCGCAGAGAGGGAGTGGCCAACTCCATCACTAGGGGTTCCTGCGGCCGCAC
GCGTGTGTCTAGACTGCAGAGGGCCCTGCGTATGAGTGCAAGTGGGTTTTAGGACCAGGATGAGGCGGGG
TGGGGGTGCCTACCTGACGACCGACCCCGACCCACTGGACAAGCACCCAACCCCCATTCCCCAAATTGCG
CATCCCCTATCAGAGAGGGGGAGGGGAAACAGGATGCGGCGAGGCGCGTGCGCACTGCCAGCTTCAGCAC
CGCGGACAGTGCCTTCGCCCCCGCCTGGCGGCGCGCGCCACCGCCGCCTCAGCACTGAAGGCGCGCTGAC
GTCACTCGCCGGTCCCCCGCAAACTCCCCTTCCCGGCCACCTTGGTCGCGTCCGCGCCGCCGCCGGCCCA
GCCGGACCGCACCACGCGAGGCGCGAGATAGGGGGGCACGGGCGCGACCATCTGCGCTGCGGCGCCGGCG
ACTCAGCGCTGCCTCAGTCTGCGGTGGGCAGCGGAGGAGTCGTGTCGTGCCTGAGAGCGCAGTCGAGAAG
GTACCGGATCCTCTAGAGTCGACTCCGGAATAACTTCGTATAGGATACTTTATACGAAGTTATGCAGAAT
GGTAGCTGGATTGTAGCTGCTATTAGCAATATGAAACCTCTTAATAACTTCGTATAGCATACATTATACG
AAGTTATGGCGCGCCGCACCATGGACGTGGTGAATCAGCTGGTGGCTGGGGGTCAGTTCCGGGTGGTCAA
GGAGCCCCTTGGCTTCGTGAAGGTGCTGCAGTGGGTCTTTGCCATCTTCGCCTTTGCTACGTGTGGCAGC
TACACCGGGGAGCTTCGGCTGAGCGTGGAGTGTGCCAACAAGACGGAGAGTGCCCTCAACATCGAAGTTG
AATTCGAGTACCCCTTCAGGCTGCACCAAGTGTACTTTGATGCACCCTCCTGCGTCAAAGGGGGCACTAC
CAAGATCTTCCTGGTTGGGGACTACTCCTCGTCGGCTGAATTCTTTGTCACCGTGGCTGTGTTTGCCTTC
CTCTACTCCATGGGGGCCCTGGCCACCTACATCTTCCTGCAGAACAAGTACCGAGAGAACAACAAAGGGC
CTATGATGGACTTTCTGGCTACAGCCGTGTTCGCTTTCATGTGGCTAGTTAGTTCATCAGCCTGGGCCAA
AGGCCTGTCCGATGTGAAGATGGCCACGGACCCAGAGAACATTATCAAGGAGATGCCCATGTGCCGCCAG
ACAGGGAACACATGCAAGGAACTGAGGGACCCTGTGACTTCAGGACTCAACACCTCAGTGGTGTTTGGCT
TCCTGAACCTGGTGCTCTGGGTTGGCAACTTATGGTTCGTGTTCAAGGAGACAGGCTGGGCAGCCCCATT
CATGCGCGCACCTCCAGGCGCCCCGGAAAAGCAACCAGCACCTGGCGATGCCTACGGCGATGCGGGCTAC
GGGCAGGGCCCCGGAGGCTATGGGCCCCAGGACTCCTACGGGCCTCAGGGTGGTTATCAACCCGATTACG
GGCAGCCAGCCAGCGGTGGCGGTGGCTACGGGCCTCAGGGCGACTATGGGCAGCAAGGCTATGGCCAACA
GGGTGCGCCCACCTCCTTCTCCAATCAGGATCCACCGGTCGCCACCATGGTCGACTCATCACGTCGTAAG
TGGAATAAGGCAGGTCACGCAGTCAGAGCTATAGGTCGGCTGAGCTCACCCGTGGTTTCCGAGCGGATGT
ACCCCGAGGACGGCGCCCTGAAGAGCGAGATCAAGAAGGGGCTGAGGCTGAAGGACGGCGGCCACTACGC
CGCCGAGGTCAAGACCACCTACAAGGCCAAGAAGCCCGTGCAGCTGCCCGGCGCCTACATCGTGGACATC
AAGTTGGACATCGTGTCCCACAACGAGGACTACACCATCGTGGAACAGTGCGAACGCGCCGAGGGCCGCC
ACTCCACCGGCGGCATGGACGAGCTGTACAAGGGAGGTACAGGCGGGAGTCTGGTGAGCAAGGGCGAGGA
GGATAACATGGCCATCATCAAGGAGTTCATGCGCTTCAAGGTGCACATGGAGGGCTCCGTGAACGGCCAC
GAGTTCGAGATCGAGGGCGAGGGCGAGGGCCGCCCCTACGAGGCCTTTCAGACCGCTAAGCTGAAGGTGA
CCAAGGGTGGCCCCCTGCCCTTCGCCTGGGACATCCTGTCCCCTCAGTTCATGTACGGCTCCAAGGCCTA
CATTAAGCACCCAGCCGACATCCCCGACTACTTCAAGCTGTCCTTCCCCGAGGGCTTCAGGTGGGAGCGC
GTGATGAACTTCGAGGACGGCGGCATTATTCACGTGAACCAGGACTCCTCCCTGCAGGACGGCGTATTCA
TCTACAAGGTGAAGCTGCGCGGCACCAACTTCCCCCCCGACGGCCCCGTAATGCAGAAGAAGACCATGGG
CTGGGAGGCTACGCGTGACGACCTGACTGAAGAGCAGATCGCAGAATTTAAAGAGGCTTTCTCCCTATTT
GACAAGGACGGGGATGGGACGATAACAACCAAGGAGCTTGGGACGGTGTTCCGATCGCTGGGGCAGAACC
CCACAGAAGCAGAGCTGCAGGACATGATCAATGAAGTAGATGCCGACGGTGACGGCACATTCGACTTCCC
TGAGTTCCTGACGATGATGGCAAGAAAAATGAATGACACAGACAGTGAAGAGGAAATTCGCGAAGCGTTC
CGCGTGTTTGATAAGGACGGCAATGGCTACATCGGCGCAGCAGAGCTTCGCCACGTGATGACAGACCTTG
GAGAGAAGTTAACAGATGAGGAGGTTGATGAAATGATCAGGGTAGCAGACATCGATGGGGATGGTCAGGT
AAACTACGAAGAGTTTGTACAAATGATGACAGCGAAGTAGGCTAGCATAACTTCGTATAAAGTATCCTAT
ACGAAGTTATTTGCCTTAACCCAGAAATTATCACTGTTATTCTTTAGAATGGTGCAAAGAATAACTTCGT
ATAATGTATGCTATACGAAGTTATGAATTCGATATCAAGCTTATCGATAATCAACCTCTGGATTACAAAA
TTTGTGAAAGATTGACTGGTATTCTTAACTATGTTGCTCCTTTTACGCTATGTGGATACGCTGCTTTAAT
GCCTTTGTATCATGCTATTGCTTCCCGTATGGCTTTCATTTTCTCCTCCTTGTATAAATCCTGGTTGCTG
TCTCTTTATGAGGAGTTGTGGCCCGTTGTCAGGCAACGTGGCGTGGTGTGCACTGTGTTTGCTGACGCAA
CCCCCACTGGTTGGGGCATTGCCACCACCTGTCAGCTCCTTTCCGGGACTTTCGCTTTCCCCCTCCCTAT
TGCCACGGCGGAACTCATCGCCGCCTGCCTTGCCCGCTGCTGGACAGGGGCTCGGCTGTTGGGCACTGAC
AATTCCGTGGTGTTGTCGGGGAAATCATCGTCCTTTCCTTGGCTGCTCGCCTATGTTGCCACCTGGATTC
TGCGCGGGACGTCCTTCTGCTACGTCCCTTCGGCCCTCAATCCAGCGGACCTTCCTTCCCGCGGCCTGCT
GCCGGCTCTGCGGCCTCTTCCGCGTCTTCGCCTTCGCCCTCAGACGAGTCGGATCTCCCTTTGGGCCGCC
TCCCCGCATCGATACCGAGCGCTGCTCGAGAGATCTACGGGTGGCATCCCTGTGACCCCTCCCCAGTGCC
TCTCCTGGCCCTGGAAGTTGCCACTCCAGTGCCCACCAGCCTTGTCCTAATAAAATTAAGTTGCATCATT
TTGTCTGACTAGGTGTCCTTCTATAATATTATGGGGTGGAGGGGGGTGGTATGGAGCAAGGGGCAAGTTG
GGAAGACAACCTGTAGGGCCTGCGGGGTCTATTGGGAACCAAGCTGGAGTGCAGTGGCACAATCTTGGCT
CACTGCAATCTCCGCCTCCTGGGTTCAAGCGATTCTCCTGCCTCAGCCTCCCGAGTTGTTGGGATTCCAG
GCATGCATGACCAGGCTCAGCTAATTTTTGTTTTTTTGGTAGAGACGGGGTTTCACCATATTGGCCAGGC
TGGTCTCCAACTCCTAATCTCAGGTGATCTACCCACCTTGGCCTCCCAAATTGCTGGGATTACAGGCGTG
AACCACTGCTCCCTTCCCTGTCCTTCTGATTTTGTAGGTAACCACGTGCGGACCGAGCGGCCGCAGGAAC
CCCTAGTGATGGAGTTGGCCACTCCCTCTCTGCGCGCTCGCTCGCTCACTGAGGCCGGGCGACCAAAGGT
CGCCCGACGCCCGGGCTTTGCCCGGGCGGCCTCAGTGAGCGAGCGAGCGCGCAGCTGCCTGCAGGGGCGC
CTGATGCGGTATTTTCTCCTTACGCATCTGTGCGGTATTTCACACCGCATA
[95 nt withheld, positions 4462-4556]
T
[46 nt withheld, positions 4558-4603]
C
[141 nt withheld, positions 4605-4745]
CCTTTGACGTTGGAGTCCACGTTCTTT
[37 nt withheld, positions 4773-4809]
ACTCTATCTCGGGCTATTCTTTTGATTTATAAGGGATTTTGCCGATTTCGGTCTATTGGTTAAAAAATGA
GCTGATTTAACAAAAATTTAACGCGAATTTTAACAAAATATTAACGTTTACAATTTTATGGTGCACTCTC
AGTACAATCTGCTCTGATGCCGCATAGTTAAGCCAGCCCCGACACCCGCCAACACCCGCTGACGCGCCCT
GACGGGCTTGTCTGCTCCCGGCATCCGCTTACAGACAAGCTGTGACCGTCTCCGGGAGCTGCATGTGTCA
GAGGTTTTCACCGTCATCACCGAAACGCGCGAGACGAAAGGGCCTCGTGATACGCCTATTTTTATAGGTT
AATGTCATGATAATAATGGTTTCTTAGACGTCAGGTGGCACTTTTCGGGGAAATGTGCGCGGAACCCCTA
TTTGTTTATTTTTCTAAATACATTCAAATATGTATCCGCTCATGAGACAATAACCCTGATAAATGCTTCA
ATAATATTGAAAAAGGAAGAGTATGAGTATTCAACATTTCCGTGTCGCCCTTATTCCCTTTTTTGCGGCA
TTTTGCCTTCCTGTTTTTGCTCACCCAGAAACGCTGGTGAAAGTAAAAGATGCTGAAGATCAGTTGGGTG
CACGAGTGGGTTACATCGAACTGGATCTCAACAGCGGTAAGATCCTTGAGAGTTTTCGCCCCGAAGAACG
TTTTCCAATGATGAGCACTTTTAAAGTTCTGCTATGTGGCGCGGTATTATCCCGTATTGACGCCGGGCAA
GAGCAACTCGGTCGCCGCATACACTATTCTCAGAATGACTTGGTTGAGTACTCACCAGTCACAGAAAAGC
ATCTTACGGATGGCATGACAGTAAGAGAATTATGCAGTGCTGCCATAACCATGAGTGATAACACTGCGGC
CAACTTACTTCTGACAACGATCGGAGGACCGAAGGAGCTAACCGCTTTTTTGCACAACATGGGGGATCAT
GTAACTCGCCTTGATCGTTGGGAACCGGAGCTGAATGAAGCCATACCAAACGACGAGCGTGACACCACGA
TGCCTGTAGCAATGGCAACAACGTTGCGCAAACTATTAACTGGCGAACTACTTACTCTAGCTTCCCGGCA
ACAATTAATAGACTGGATGGAGGCGGATAAAGTTGCAGGACCACTTCTGCGCTCGGCCCTTCCGGCTGGC
TGGTTTATTGCTGATAAATCTGGAGCCGGTGAGCGTGGGTCTCGCGGTATCATTGCAGCACTGGGGCCAG
ATGGTAAGCCCTCCCGTATCGTAGTTATCTACACGACGGGGAGTCAGGCAACTATGGATGAACGAAATAG
ACAGATCGCTGAGATAGGTGCCTCACTGATTAAGCATTGGTAACTGTCAGACCAAGTTTACTCATATATA
CTTTAGATTGATTTAAAACTTCATTTTTAATTTAAAAGGATCTAGGTGAAGATCCTTTTTGATAATCTCA
TGACCAAAATCCCTTAACGTGAGTTTTCGTTCCACTGAGCGTCAGACCCCGTAGAAAAGATCAAAGGATC
TTCTTGAGATCCTTTTTTTCTGCGCGTAATCTGCTGCTTGCAAACAAAAAAACCACCGCTACCAGCGGTG
GTTTGTTTGCCGGATCAAGAGCTACCAACTCTTTTTCCGAAGGTAACTGGCTTCAGCAGAGCGCAGATAC
CAAATACTGTTCTTCTAGTGTAGCCGTAGTTAGGCCACCACTTCAAGAACTCTGTAGCACCGCCTACATA
CCTCGCTCTGCTAATCCTGTTACCAGTGGCTGCTGCCAGTGGCGATAAGTCGTGTCTTACCGGGTTGGAC
TCAAGACGATAGTTACCGGATAAGGCGCAGCGGTCGGGCTGAACGGGGGGTTCGTGCACACAGCCCAGCT
TGGAGCGAACGACCTACACCGAACTGAGATACCTACAGCGTGAGCTATGAGAAAGCGCCACGCTTCCCGA
AGGGAGAAAGGCGGACAGGTATCCGGTAAGCGGCAGGGTCGGAACAGGAGAGCGCACGAGGGAGCTTCCA
GGGGGAAACGCCTGGTATCTTTATAGTCCTGTCGGGTTTCGCCACCTCTGACTTGAGCGTCGATTTTTGT
GATGCTCGTCAGGGGGGCGGAGCCTATGGAAAAACGCCAGCAACGCGGCCTTTTTACGGTTCCTGGCCTT
TTGCTGGCCTTTTGCTCACATGT
Features (pLannotate 1.2.2; 25 found; start..end, strand, type, name):
     12..39      +  repeat_region  AAV2 ITR (fragment): inverted terminal repeat of adeno-associated virus serotype 2 inverted
     68..95      +  repeat_region  AAV2 ITR (fragment): inverted terminal repeat of adeno-associated virus serotype 2 inverted
    175..622     +  promoter       hSyn promoter: human synapsin I promoter; confers neuron-specific expression (Kügler et al., 2003)
    636..653     +  misc_feature   MCS (fragment): pUC18/19 multiple cloning site
    660..693     +  protein_bind   lox2272: Cre-mediated recombination occurs in the 8-bp core sequence (GGATACTT). lox2272 sites are compatible with each other, but incompatible with loxP or loxN sites (Lee and Saito, 1988). Cre recombinase
    694..743     -  intron         β-globin intron (fragment): internally truncated intron from human β-globin
    744..777     +  protein_bind   loxP: Cre-mediated recombination occurs in the 8-bp core sequence (GCATACAT). Cre recombinase
    791..1708    +  CDS            Syp: SYPH_RAT - Experimental evidence at protein level: Swiss-Prot protein existence level 1. Possibly involved in structural functions as organizing other membrane components or in targeting the vesicles to the plasma membrane. Involved in the regulation of short-term and long-term synaptic plasticity (By similarity). From Rattus norvegicus (Rat).
   1742..1798    +  CDS            calmodulin-binding peptide: calmodulin-binding peptide from avian smooth muscle myosin light chain kinase
   1804..2530    +  CDS            HyPerRed (fragment): red fluorescent genetically encoded indicator for H2O2 ()
   2537..2887    +  CDS            CALMA_ARBPU (fragment): Experimental evidence at protein level: Swiss-Prot protein existence level 1. Calmodulin mediates the control of a large number of enzymes, ion channels and other proteins by Ca(2+). Among the enzymes to be stimulated by the calmodulin-Ca(2+) complex are a number of protein kinases and phosphatases. From Arbacia punctulata (Punctuate sea urchin).
   2987..3020    -  protein_bind   lox2272: Cre-mediated recombination occurs in the 8-bp core sequence (GGATACTT). lox2272 sites are compatible with each other, but incompatible with loxP or loxN sites (Lee and Saito, 1988). Cre recombinase
   3021..3070    -  intron         β-globin intron (fragment): internally truncated intron from human β-globin
   3071..3104    -  protein_bind   loxP: Cre-mediated recombination occurs in the 8-bp core sequence (GCATACAT). Cre recombinase
   3105..3129    +  misc_feature   MCS (fragment): pBluescript multiple cloning site
   3129..3717    +  misc_feature   WPRE: woodchuck hepatitis virus posttranscriptional regulatory element
   3749..4225    +  polyA_signal   hGH poly(A) signal: human growth hormone polyadenylation signal
   4265..4405    +  repeat_region  AAV2 ITR: inverted terminal repeat of adeno-associated virus serotype 2 inverted
   4410..4461    -  misc_feature   bom (fragment): basis of mobility region from pBR322
   4480..4935    +  rep_origin     f1 ori (sequence partly withheld): f1 bacteriophage origin of replication; arrow indicates direction of (+) strand synthesis
   4936..4985    -  misc_feature   bom (fragment): basis of mobility region from pBR322
   5087..5122    -  CDS            rop (fragment): Rop protein, which maintains plasmids at low copy number; rop
   5217..5321    +  promoter       AmpR promoter: bla
   5322..6182    +  CDS            AmpR: β-lactamase; bla; confers resistance to ampicillin, carbenicillin, and related antibiotics
   6353..6941    +  rep_origin     ori: high-copy-number ColE1/pMB1/pBR322/pUC origin of replication
