[The description below was written by a language model from this plasmid's Addgene catalogue record and pLannotate feature annotations shown in this document.]
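Description:
pAAV-synp-F-synaptophysin-jRGECO1a is an AAV transfer plasmid for neuron-specific expression of a presynaptically targeted red calcium indicator in mammalian cells. It is propagated in E. coli through a high-copy ColE1/pUC-type origin with ampicillin selection (AmpR with its own promoter), and it also carries an f1 phage origin. The expression cassette lies between AAV2 inverted terminal repeats, which allow it to be packaged into recombinant AAV. In the sequenced record the right ITR is annotated in full, while the left one appears only as short fragments, which may reflect the difficulty of sequencing these repeats or a partial deletion. The catalogue lists a total size of 7408 bp, whereas the annotated sequence record is 7002 nt; the record does not explain the difference.

The payload is driven by the human synapsin I promoter. It encodes rat synaptophysin, a synaptic vesicle membrane protein, fused in frame to jRGECO1a. The annotation resolves the sensor into its parts: a calmodulin-binding peptide from myosin light chain kinase, a red fluorescent protein core (matched by the software to a related red sensor, HyPerRed) and a calmodulin domain. The fusion is flanked by paired lox2272 and loxP sites, with the downstream pair in the opposite orientation to the upstream pair, which is the layout of a FLEX/DIO switch. Here, however, the coding sequence is annotated on the same strand as the promoter, so the "F" in the name may denote a forward orientation. That would allow expression without Cre, with Cre expected to invert the cassette, but the record does not say this explicitly. A WPRE and the human growth hormone polyadenylation signal follow to enhance transcript stability and processing. The construct suits imaging of calcium signals at presynaptic terminals of neurons.
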