Addgene plasmid #102997: pAAV-synp-F-synaptophysin-jRGECO1a
Purpose: Expresses synaptophysin fused jRGECO1a under the synapsin promoter
Depositing lab: David Cox. Depositing organization: Harvard University.
Backbone
  Vector backbone: pAAV
  Total vector size (bp): 7408
  Vector type: Mammalian Expression, AAV
Growth in bacteria
  Bacterial resistance: Ampicillin, 100 μg/mL
  Growth temperature: 30°C
  Growth strain: NEB Stable
  Growth instructions: Although Stable strains are highly recommended, regular strains (eg, DH5alpha) can be used for better yield.
  Copy number: High Copy
Gene/Insert
  Gene/Insert name: Synaptophysin-jRGECO1a
  Species: H. sapiens (human), R. norvegicus (rat), Synthetic
  Insert size (bp): 2568
  Cloning method: Restriction Enzyme; 5′ cloning site AscI (unknown if destroyed); 3′ cloning site NheI (unknown if destroyed)
  Sequencing primers: 5′ GTCGACTCCGGAATAACTTCGTA
Terms and licenses: Academic/Nonprofit Terms; Industry Terms: Not Available to Industry
How to cite: pAAV-synp-F-synaptophysin-jRGECO1a was a gift from David Cox (Addgene plasmid # 102997 ; http://n2t.net/addgene:102997 ; RRID:Addgene_102997)
